Addgene plasmid #163114: Green Pegassos
Purpose: Expresses biosensors for pyruvate in mammalian cells
Depositing lab: Takashi Tsuboi. Depositing organization: University of Tokyo, Graduate School of Arts and Sciences. Publication: Green fluorescent protein-based lactate and pyruvate indicators suitable for biochemical assays and live cell imaging. Harada K, Chihara T, Hayasaka Y, Mita M, Takizawa M, Ishida K, Arai M, Tsuno S, Matsumoto M, Ishihara T, Ueda H, Kitaguchi T, Tsuboi T. Sci Rep. 2020 Nov 11;10(1):19562. doi: 10.1038/s41598-020-76440-4. PubMed 33177605.
Backbone
  Vector backbone: pcDNA3.1(-)
  Backbone size w/o insert (bp): 5400
  Total vector size (bp): 6912
  Vector type: Mammalian Expression
Growth in bacteria
  Bacterial resistance: Ampicillin, 100 μg/mL
  Growth temperature: 37°C
  Growth strain: DH5alpha
  Copy number: High Copy
Gene/Insert
  Gene/Insert name: Green Pegassos
  Species: Synthetic
  Insert size (bp): 1512
  Promoter: CMV
  Cloning method: Restriction Enzyme; 5′ cloning site XhoI (not destroyed); 3′ cloning site HIndIII (not destroyed)
  Sequencing primers: 5′ CMV Forward; 3′ BGH Reverse
Terms and licenses: Academic/Nonprofit Terms; Industry Terms: Not Available to Industry
How to cite: Green Pegassos was a gift from Takashi Tsuboi (Addgene plasmid # 163114 ; http://n2t.net/addgene:163114 ; RRID:Addgene_163114)
