[The description below was written by a language model from this plasmid's Addgene catalogue record and pLannotate feature annotations shown in this document.]
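Description:
Green Pegassos is a mammalian expression plasmid built on the pcDNA3.1(-) backbone that encodes a genetically encoded green fluorescent indicator for pyruvate. It is propagated in E. coli as a high-copy plasmid through a ColE1/pUC-type origin with ampicillin selection (AmpR under its own bla promoter), and it also carries an f1 origin. For selection in mammalian cells the backbone provides a neomycin/kanamycin phosphotransferase gene driven by the SV40 enhancer/early promoter and terminated by an SV40 polyadenylation signal. Short annotated fragments such as the ble, lacI, lac promoter/operator, bom and HIV-1 LTR matches appear to be backbone remnants or similarity hits rather than functional parts.

The roughly 1.5 kb synthetic insert sits between XhoI and HindIII sites, downstream of the CMV immediate early enhancer/promoter (with a T7 promoter just upstream of the coding region) and ahead of the bovine growth hormone polyadenylation signal. The feature tables show a single-orientation arrangement in which an N-terminal GFP-family fragment (annotated as EGFP) is followed by E. coli PdhR, the pyruvate-responsive transcriptional repressor of the pyruvate dehydrogenase complex genes, and then by a C-terminal fluorescent protein fragment (annotated as VC155). This layout is consistent with a single-fluorescent-protein sensor in which the pyruvate-binding domain is inserted into a split GFP scaffold, so that ligand binding would alter fluorescence, although the record does not describe the response mechanism. The depositor and sequencing-derived records give the same feature set in different circular numbering and are slightly shorter than the catalogued total size. The construct is intended for expressing the pyruvate biosensor in mammalian cells, with the associated work covering live cell imaging and biochemical assays.
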