Features (pLannotate 1.2.2; 22 found; start..end, strand, type, name):
     28..80      -  misc_feature   bom (fragment): basis of mobility region from pBR322
    235..614     +  enhancer       CMV enhancer: human cytomegalovirus immediate early enhancer
    615..818     +  promoter       CMV promoter: human cytomegalovirus (CMV) immediate early promoter
    814..847     +  LTR            5' LTR (truncated) (fragment): truncated 5' long terminal repeat (LTR) from HIV-1
    863..881     +  promoter       T7 promoter: promoter for bacteriophage T7 RNA polymerase
    927..1361    +  CDS            EGFP (fragment): the original enhanced GFP (Yang et al., 1996) mammalian codon-optimized
   1377..2129    +  CDS            pdhR: PDHR_ECOLI - Also known as aceC, genA, yacB. Experimental evidence at protein level: Swiss-Prot protein existence level 1. Transcriptional repressor for the pyruvate dehydrogenase complex genes aceEF and lpd. From Escherichia coli (strain K12).
   2184..2435    +  CDS            VC155: C-terminal fragment of mVenus for use in bimolecular fluorescence complementation (BiFC) (Kodama and Hu, 2010)
   2471..2695    +  polyA_signal   bGH poly(A) signal: bovine growth hormone polyadenylation signal
   2699..2720    +  promoter       SV40 promoter (fragment): SV40 enhancer and early promoter
   2741..3169    +  rep_origin     f1 ori (sequence partly withheld): f1 bacteriophage origin of replication; arrow indicates direction of (+) strand synthesis
   3183..3512    +  promoter       SV40 promoter: SV40 enhancer and early promoter
   3579..4370    +  CDS            neo: KKA2_KLEPN - Also known as kan, nptII. Experimental evidence at protein level: Swiss-Prot protein existence level 1. Resistance to kanamycin, neomycin, paromomycin, ribostamycin, butirosin and gentamicin B. From Klebsiella pneumoniae.
   4394..4552    +  CDS            ble (fragment): BLE_KLEPN - Experimental evidence at protein level: Swiss-Prot protein existence level 1. Binding protein with a strong affinity to the bleomycin family of antibiotics. Binds to CL990; an antimitotic-antibiotic compound. From Klebsiella pneumoniae.
   4547..4668    +  polyA_signal   SV40 poly(A) signal: SV40 polyadenylation signal
   4741..4757    -  protein_bind   lac operator: The lac repressor binds to the lac operator to inhibit transcription in E. coli. This inhibition can be relieved by adding lactose or isopropyl-β-D-thiogalactopyranoside (IPTG). lac repressor encoded by lacI
   4765..4795    -  promoter       lac promoter: promoter for the E. coli lac operon
   4810..4831    -  protein_bind   CAP binding site: CAP binding activates transcription in the presence of cAMP. E. coli catabolite activator protein
   4844..4936    -  CDS            lacI (fragment): lac repressor; lacI; The lac repressor binds to the lac operator to inhibit transcription in E. coli. This inhibition can be relieved by adding lactose or isopropyl-β-D-thiogalactopyranoside (IPTG).
   5119..5704    -  rep_origin     ori: high-copy-number ColE1/pMB1/pBR322/pUC origin of replication
   5875..6735    -  CDS            AmpR: β-lactamase; bla; confers resistance to ampicillin, carbenicillin, and related antibiotics
   6736..6840    -  promoter       AmpR promoter: bla
>Addgene plasmid #163114 | Green Pegassos | depositor full sequence | sequence record 316042 | Green Pegassos sequence 6871 bps
GACGGATCGGGAGATCTCCCGATCCCCTATGGTGCACTCTCAGTACAATCTGCTCTGATGCCGCATAGTT
AAGCCAGTATCTGCTCCCTGCTTGTGTGTTGGAGGTCGCTGAGTAGTGCGCGAGCAAAATTTAAGCTACA
ACAAGGCAAGGCTTGACCGACAATTGCATGAAGAATCTGCTTAGGGTTAGGCGTTTTGCGCTGCTTCGCG
ATGTACGGGCCAGATATACGCGTTGACATTGATTATTGACTAGTTATTAATAGTAATCAATTACGGGGTC
ATTAGTTCATAGCCCATATATGGAGTTCCGCGTTACATAACTTACGGTAAATGGCCCGCCTGGCTGACCG
CCCAACGACCCCCGCCCATTGACGTCAATAATGACGTATGTTCCCATAGTAACGCCAATAGGGACTTTCC
ATTGACGTCAATGGGTGGAGTATTTACGGTAAACTGCCCACTTGGCAGTACATCAAGTGTATCATATGCC
AAGTACGCCCCCTATTGACGTCAATGACGGTAAATGGCCCGCCTGGCATTATGCCCAGTACATGACCTTA
TGGGACTTTCCTACTTGGCAGTACATCTACGTATTAGTCATCGCTATTACCATGGTGATGCGGTTTTGGC
AGTACATCAATGGGCGTGGATAGCGGTTTGACTCACGGGGATTTCCAAGTCTCCACCCCATTGACGTCAA
TGGGAGTTTGTTTTGGCACCAAAATCAACGGGACTTTCCAAAATGTCGTAACAACTCCGCCCCATTGACG
CAAATGGGCGGTAGGCGTGTACGGTGGGAGGTCTATATAAGCAGAGCTCTCTGGCTAACTAGAGAACCCA
CTGCTTACTGGCTTATCGAAATTAATACGACTCACTATAGGGAGACCCAAGCTGGCTAGCGTTTAAACGG
GCCCTCTAGACTCGAGATGGTGAGCAAGGGCGAGGAGCTGTTCACCGGGGTGGTGCCCATCCAGGTCGAG
CTGGACGGCGACGTAAACGGCCACAAGTTCAGCGTGTCCGGCGAGGGTGAGGGCGATGCCACCTACGGCA
AGCTGACCCTGAAGTTCATCTGCACCACCGGCAAGCTGCCCGTGCCCTGGCCCACCCTCGTGACCACCCT
GACCTACGGCGTGCAGTGCTTCAGCCGCTACCCCGACCACATGAAGCAGCACGACTTCTTCAAGTCCGCC
ATGCCCGAAGGCTACATCCAGGAGCGCACCATCTTCTTCAAGGACGACGGCAACTACAAGACCCGCGCCG
AGGTGAAGTTCGAGGGCGACACCCTGGTGAACCGCATCGAGCTGAAGGGCATCGACTTCAAGGAGGACGG
CAACATCCTGGGGCACAAGCTGGAGTACAACGCGGGTACGACTCTTTACAGCAAAATCCGCCAACCAAAA
CTCTCCGATGTGATTGAGCAGCAACTGGAGTTTTTGATCCTCGAAGGCACTCTCCGCCCGGGCGAAAAAC
TCCCACCGGAACGCGAACTGGCAAAACAGTTTGACGTCTCCCGTCCCTCCTTGCGTGAGGCGATTCAACG
TCTCGAAGCGAAGGGCTTGTTGCTTCGTCGCCAGGGTGGCGGCACTTTTGTCCAGAGCAGCCTATGGCAA
AGTTTCAGCGATCCGCTGGTGGAGCTGCTCTCCGACCATCCTGAGTCACAGTATGACTTGCTCGAAACAC
GACACGCCCTGGAAGGTATCGCCGCTTATTACGCCGCGCTGCGTAGTACCGATGAAGACAAGGAACGCAT
CCGTGAACTCCACCACGCCATAGAGCTGGCGCAGCAGTCTGGCGATCTGGACGCGGAATCAAACGCCGTA
CTCCAGTATCAGATTGCCGTCACCGAAGCGGCCCACAATGTGGTTCTGCTTCATCTGCTAAGGTGTATGG
AGCCGATGTTGGCCCAGAATGTCCGCCAGAACTTCGAATTGCTCTATTCGCGTCGCGAGATGCTGCCGCT
GGTGAGTAGTCACCGCACCCGCATATTTGAAGCGATTATGGCCGGTAAGCCGGAAGAAGCGCGCGAAGCA
TCGCATCGCCATCTGGCCTTTATCGAAGAAATTTTGCTCGACAGAAGTCGTGAAGAGAGCCGCCGTGAGC
GTTCTCTGCGTCGTCTGGAGCAACGAAAGCCTCTTAAGCGGTCGGGTTTAACGTCGTCACTGGAGAACGT
CTATATCAAGGCCGACAAGCAGAAGAACGGCATCAAGGCGAACTTCAAGATCCGCCACAACATCGAGGAC
GGCGGCGTGCAGCTCGCCTACCACTACCAGCAGAACACCCCCATCGGCGACGGCCCCGTGCTGCTGCCCG
ACAACCACTACCTGAGCGTGCAGTCCATACTTTCGAAAGACCCCAACGAGAAGCGCGATCACATGGTCCT
GCTGGAGTTCGTGACCGCCGCCGGGATCACTCTCGGCATGGACGAGCTGTACAAGTAAAAGCTTAAGTTT
AAACCGCTGATCAGCCTCGACTGTGCCTTCTAGTTGCCAGCCATCTGTTGTTTGCCCCTCCCCCGTGCCT
TCCTTGACCCTGGAAGGTGCCACTCCCACTGTCCTTTCCTAATAAAATGAGGAAATTGCATCGCATTGTC
TGAGTAGGTGTCATTCTATTCTGGGGGGTGGGGTGGGGCAGGACAGCAAGGGGGAGGATTGGGAAGACAA
TAGCAGGCATGCTGGGGATGCGGTGGGCTCTATGGCTTCTGAGGCGGAAAGAACCAGCTGGGGCTCTAGG
GGGTATCCCC
[124 nt withheld, positions 2741-2864]
C
[91 nt withheld, positions 2866-2956]
A
[49 nt withheld, positions 2958-3006]
CCTTTGACGTTGGAGTCCACGTTCTTT
[37 nt withheld, positions 3034-3070]
ACCCTATCTCGGTCTATTCTTTTGATTTATAAGGGATTTTGCCGATTTCGGCCTATTGGTTAAAAAATGA
GCTGATTTAACAAAAATTTAACGCGAATTAATTCTGTGGAATGTGTGTCAGTTAGGGTGTGGAAAGTCCC
CAGGCTCCCCAGCAGGCAGAAGTATGCAAAGCATGCATCTCAATTAGTCAGCAACCAGGTGTGGAAAGTC
CCCAGGCTCCCCAGCAGGCAGAAGTATGCAAAGCATGCATCTCAATTAGTCAGCAACCATAGTCCCGCCC
CTAACTCCGCCCATCCCGCCCCTAACTCCGCCCAGTTCCGCCCATTCTCCGCCCCATGGCTGACTAATTT
TTTTTATTTATGCAGAGGCCGAGGCCGCCTCTGCCTCTGAGCTATTCCAGAAGTAGTGAGGAGGCTTTTT
TGGAGGCCTAGGCTTTTGCAAAAAGCTCCCGGGAGCTTGTATATCCATTTTCGGATCTGATCAAGAGACA
GGATGAGGATCGTTTCGCATGATTGAACAAGATGGATTGCACGCAGGTTCTCCGGCCGCTTGGGTGGAGA
GGCTATTCGGCTATGACTGGGCACAACAGACAATCGGCTGCTCTGATGCCGCCGTGTTCCGGCTGTCAGC
GCAGGGGCGCCCGGTTCTTTTTGTCAAGACCGACCTGTCCGGTGCCCTGAATGAACTGCAGGACGAGGCA
GCGCGGCTATCGTGGCTGGCCACGACGGGCGTTCCTTGCGCAGCTGTGCTCGACGTTGTCACTGAAGCGG
GAAGGGACTGGCTGCTATTGGGCGAAGTGCCGGGGCAGGATCTCCTGTCATCTCACCTTGCTCCTGCCGA
GAAAGTATCCATCATGGCTGATGCAATGCGGCGGCTGCATACGCTTGATCCGGCTACCTGCCCATTCGAC
CACCAAGCGAAACATCGCATCGAGCGAGCACGTACTCGGATGGAAGCCGGTCTTGTCGATCAGGATGATC
TGGACGAAGAGCATCAGGGGCTCGCGCCAGCCGAACTGTTCGCCAGGCTCAAGGCGCGCATGCCCGACGG
CGAGGATCTCGTCGTGACCCATGGCGATGCCTGCTTGCCGAATATCATGGTGGAAAATGGCCGCTTTTCT
GGATTCATCGACTGTGGCCGGCTGGGTGTGGCGGACCGCTATCAGGACATAGCGTTGGCTACCCGTGATA
TTGCTGAAGAGCTTGGCGGCGAATGGGCTGACCGCTTCCTCGTGCTTTACGGTATCGCCGCTCCCGATTC
GCAGCGCATCGCCTTCTATCGCCTTCTTGACGAGTTCTTCTGAGCGGGACTCTGGGGTTCGAAATGACCG
ACCAAGCGACGCCCAACCTGCCATCACGAGATTTCGATTCCACCGCCGCCTTCTATGAAAGGTTGGGCTT
CGGAATCGTTTTCCGGGACGCCGGCTGGATGATCCTCCAGCGCGGGGATCTCATGCTGGAGTTCTTCGCC
CACCCCAACTTGTTTATTGCAGCTTATAATGGTTACAAATAAAGCAATAGCATCACAAATTTCACAAATA
AAGCATTTTTTTCACTGCATTCTAGTTGTGGTTTGTCCAAACTCATCAATGTATCTTATCATGTCTGTAT
ACCGTCGACCTCTAGCTAGAGCTTGGCGTAATCATGGTCATAGCTGTTTCCTGTGTGAAATTGTTATCCG
CTCACAATTCCACACAACATACGAGCCGGAAGCATAAAGTGTAAAGCCTGGGGTGCCTAATGAGTGAGCT
AACTCACATTAATTGCGTTGCGCTCACTGCCCGCTTTCCAGTCGGGAAACCTGTCGTGCCAGCTGCATTA
ATGAATCGGCCAACGCGCGGGGAGAGGCGGTTTGCGTATTGGGCGCTCTTCCGCTTCCTCGCTCACTGAC
TCGCTGCGCTCGGTCGTTCGGCTGCGGCGAGCGGTATCAGCTCACTCAAAGGCGGTAATACGGTTATCCA
CAGAATCAGGGGATAACGCAGGAAAGAACATGTGAGCAAAAGGCCAGCAAAAGGCCAGGAACCGTAAAAA
GGCCGCGTTGCTGGCGTTTTTCCATAGGCTCCGCCCCCCTGACGAGCATCACAAAAATCGACGCTCAAGT
CAGAGGTGGCGAAACCCGACAGGACTATAAAGATACCAGGCGTTTCCCCCTGGAAGCTCCCTCGTGCGCT
CTCCTGTTCCGACCCTGCCGCTTACCGGATACCTGTCCGCCTTTCTCCCTTCGGGAAGCGTGGCGCTTTC
TCATAGCTCACGCTGTAGGTATCTCAGTTCGGTGTAGGTCGTTCGCTCCAAGCTGGGCTGTGTGCACGAA
CCCCCCGTTCAGCCCGACCGCTGCGCCTTATCCGGTAACTATCGTCTTGAGTCCAACCCGGTAAGACACG
ACTTATCGCCACTGGCAGCAGCCACTGGTAACAGGATTAGCAGAGCGAGGTATGTAGGCGGTGCTACAGA
GTTCTTGAAGTGGTGGCCTAACTACGGCTACACTAGAAGAACAGTATTTGGTATCTGCGCTCTGCTGAAG
CCAGTTACCTTCGGAAAAAGAGTTGGTAGCTCTTGATCCGGCAAACAAACCACCGCTGGTAGCGGTTTTT
TTGTTTGCAAGCAGCAGATTACGCGCAGAAAAAAAGGATCTCAAGAAGATCCTTTGATCTTTTCTACGGG
GTCTGACGCTCAGTGGAACGAAAACTCACGTTAAGGGATTTTGGTCATGAGATTATCAAAAAGGATCTTC
ACCTAGATCCTTTTAAATTAAAAATGAAGTTTTAAATCAATCTAAAGTATATATGAGTAAACTTGGTCTG
ACAGTTACCAATGCTTAATCAGTGAGGCACCTATCTCAGCGATCTGTCTATTTCGTTCATCCATAGTTGC
CTGACTCCCCGTCGTGTAGATAACTACGATACGGGAGGGCTTACCATCTGGCCCCAGTGCTGCAATGATA
CCGCGAGACCCACGCTCACCGGCTCCAGATTTATCAGCAATAAACCAGCCAGCCGGAAGGGCCGAGCGCA
GAAGTGGTCCTGCAACTTTATCCGCCTCCATCCAGTCTATTAATTGTTGCCGGGAAGCTAGAGTAAGTAG
TTCGCCAGTTAATAGTTTGCGCAACGTTGTTGCCATTGCTACAGGCATCGTGGTGTCACGCTCGTCGTTT
GGTATGGCTTCATTCAGCTCCGGTTCCCAACGATCAAGGCGAGTTACATGATCCCCCATGTTGTGCAAAA
AAGCGGTTAGCTCCTTCGGTCCTCCGATCGTTGTCAGAAGTAAGTTGGCCGCAGTGTTATCACTCATGGT
TATGGCAGCACTGCATAATTCTCTTACTGTCATGCCATCCGTAAGATGCTTTTCTGTGACTGGTGAGTAC
TCAACCAAGTCATTCTGAGAATAGTGTATGCGGCGACCGAGTTGCTCTTGCCCGGCGTCAATACGGGATA
ATACCGCGCCACATAGCAGAACTTTAAAAGTGCTCATCATTGGAAAACGTTCTTCGGGGCGAAAACTCTC
AAGGATCTTACCGCTGTTGAGATCCAGTTCGATGTAACCCACTCGTGCACCCAACTGATCTTCAGCATCT
TTTACTTTCACCAGCGTTTCTGGGTGAGCAAAAACAGGAAGGCAAAATGCCGCAAAAAAGGGAATAAGGG
CGACACGGAAATGTTGAATACTCATACTCTTCCTTTTTCAATATTATTGAAGCATTTATCAGGGTTATTG
TCTCATGAGCGGATACATATTTGAATGTATTTAGAAAAATAAACAAATAGGGGTTCCGCGCACATTTCCC
CGAAAAGTGCCACCTGACGTC
