Features (pLannotate 1.2.2; 22 found; start..end, strand, type, name):
      1..380     +  enhancer       CMV enhancer: human cytomegalovirus immediate early enhancer
    381..584     +  promoter       CMV promoter: human cytomegalovirus (CMV) immediate early promoter
    580..613     +  LTR            5' LTR (truncated) (fragment): truncated 5' long terminal repeat (LTR) from HIV-1
    629..647     +  promoter       T7 promoter: promoter for bacteriophage T7 RNA polymerase
    693..1127    +  CDS            EGFP (fragment): the original enhanced GFP (Yang et al., 1996) mammalian codon-optimized
   1143..1895    +  CDS            pdhR: PDHR_ECOLI - Also known as aceC, genA, yacB. Experimental evidence at protein level: Swiss-Prot protein existence level 1. Transcriptional repressor for the pyruvate dehydrogenase complex genes aceEF and lpd. From Escherichia coli (strain K12).
   1950..2201    +  CDS            VC155: C-terminal fragment of mVenus for use in bimolecular fluorescence complementation (BiFC) (Kodama and Hu, 2010)
   2237..2461    +  polyA_signal   bGH poly(A) signal: bovine growth hormone polyadenylation signal
   2465..2486    +  promoter       SV40 promoter (fragment): SV40 enhancer and early promoter
   2507..2935    +  rep_origin     f1 ori (sequence partly withheld): f1 bacteriophage origin of replication; arrow indicates direction of (+) strand synthesis
   2949..3278    +  promoter       SV40 promoter: SV40 enhancer and early promoter
   3345..4136    +  CDS            neo: KKA2_KLEPN - Also known as kan, nptII. Experimental evidence at protein level: Swiss-Prot protein existence level 1. Resistance to kanamycin, neomycin, paromomycin, ribostamycin, butirosin and gentamicin B. From Klebsiella pneumoniae.
   4160..4318    +  CDS            ble (fragment): BLE_KLEPN - Experimental evidence at protein level: Swiss-Prot protein existence level 1. Binding protein with a strong affinity to the bleomycin family of antibiotics. Binds to CL990; an antimitotic-antibiotic compound. From Klebsiella pneumoniae.
   4313..4434    +  polyA_signal   SV40 poly(A) signal: SV40 polyadenylation signal
   4507..4523    -  protein_bind   lac operator: The lac repressor binds to the lac operator to inhibit transcription in E. coli. This inhibition can be relieved by adding lactose or isopropyl-β-D-thiogalactopyranoside (IPTG). lac repressor encoded by lacI
   4531..4561    -  promoter       lac promoter: promoter for the E. coli lac operon
   4576..4597    -  protein_bind   CAP binding site: CAP binding activates transcription in the presence of cAMP. E. coli catabolite activator protein
   4610..4702    -  CDS            lacI (fragment): lac repressor; lacI; The lac repressor binds to the lac operator to inhibit transcription in E. coli. This inhibition can be relieved by adding lactose or isopropyl-β-D-thiogalactopyranoside (IPTG).
   4885..5473    -  rep_origin     ori: high-copy-number ColE1/pMB1/pBR322/pUC origin of replication
   5644..6504    -  CDS            AmpR: β-lactamase; bla; confers resistance to ampicillin, carbenicillin, and related antibiotics
   6505..6609    -  promoter       AmpR promoter: bla
   6668..6720    -  misc_feature   bom (fragment): basis of mobility region from pBR322
>Addgene plasmid #163114 | Green Pegassos | addgene full sequence | sequence record 321693 | Addgene NGS Result
GACATTGATTATTGACTAGTTATTAATAGTAATCAATTACGGGGTCATTAGTTCATAGCCCATATATGGA
GTTCCGCGTTACATAACTTACGGTAAATGGCCCGCCTGGCTGACCGCCCAACGACCCCCGCCCATTGACG
TCAATAATGACGTATGTTCCCATAGTAACGCCAATAGGGACTTTCCATTGACGTCAATGGGTGGAGTATT
TACGGTAAACTGCCCACTTGGCAGTACATCAAGTGTATCATATGCCAAGTACGCCCCCTATTGACGTCAA
TGACGGTAAATGGCCCGCCTGGCATTATGCCCAGTACATGACCTTATGGGACTTTCCTACTTGGCAGTAC
ATCTACGTATTAGTCATCGCTATTACCATGGTGATGCGGTTTTGGCAGTACATCAATGGGCGTGGATAGC
GGTTTGACTCACGGGGATTTCCAAGTCTCCACCCCATTGACGTCAATGGGAGTTTGTTTTGGCACCAAAA
TCAACGGGACTTTCCAAAATGTCGTAACAACTCCGCCCCATTGACGCAAATGGGCGGTAGGCGTGTACGG
TGGGAGGTCTATATAAGCAGAGCTCTCTGGCTAACTAGAGAACCCACTGCTTACTGGCTTATCGAAATTA
ATACGACTCACTATAGGGAGACCCAAGCTGGCTAGCGTTTAAACGGGCCCTCTAGACTCGAGATGGTGAG
CAAGGGCGAGGAGCTGTTCACCGGGGTGGTGCCCATCCAGGTCGAGCTGGACGGCGACGTAAACGGCCAC
AAGTTCAGCGTGTCCGGCGAGGGTGAGGGCGATGCCACCTACGGCAAGCTGACCCTGAAGTTCATCTGCA
CCACCGGCAAGCTGCCCGTGCCCTGGCCCACCCTCGTGACCACCCTGACCTACGGCGTGCAGTGCTTCAG
CCGCTACCCCGACCACATGAAGCAGCACGACTTCTTCAAGTCCGCCATGCCCGAAGGCTACATCCAGGAG
CGCACCATCTTCTTCAAGGACGACGGCAACTACAAGACCCGCGCCGAGGTGAAGTTCGAGGGCGACACCC
TGGTGAACCGCATCGAGCTGAAGGGCATCGACTTCAAGGAGGACGGCAACATCCTGGGGCACAAGCTGGA
GTACAACGCGGGTACGACTCTTTACAGCAAAATCCGCCAACCAAAACTCTCCGATGTGATTGAGCAGCAA
CTGGAGTTTTTGATCCTCGAAGGCACTCTCCGCCCGGGCGAAAAACTCCCACCGGAACGCGAACTGGCAA
AACAGTTTGACGTCTCCCGTCCCTCCTTGCGTGAGGCGATTCAACGTCTCGAAGCGAAGGGCTTGTTGCT
TCGTCGCCAGGGTGGCGGCACTTTTGTCCAGAGCAGCCTATGGCAAAGTTTCAGCGATCCGCTGGTGGAG
CTGCTCTCCGACCATCCTGAGTCACAGTATGACTTGCTCGAAACACGACACGCCCTGGAAGGTATCGCCG
CTTATTACGCCGCGCTGCGTAGTACCGATGAAGACAAGGAACGCATCCGTGAACTCCACCACGCCATAGA
GCTGGCGCAGCAGTCTGGCGATCTGGACGCGGAATCAAACGCCGTACTCCAGTATCAGATTGCCGTCACC
GAAGCGGCCCACAATGTGGTTCTGCTTCATCTGCTAAGGTGTATGGAGCCGATGTTGGCCCAGAATGTCC
GCCAGAACTTCGAATTGCTCTATTCGCGTCGCGAGATGCTGCCGCTGGTGAGTAGTCACCGCACCCGCAT
ATTTGAAGCGATTATGGCCGGTAAGCCGGAAGAAGCGCGCGAAGCATCGCATCGCCATCTGGCCTTTATC
GAAGAAATTTTGCTCGACAGAAGTCGTGAAGAGAGCCGCCGTGAGCGTTCTCTGCGTCGTCTGGAGCAAC
GAAAGCCTCTTAAGCGGTCGGGTTTAACGTCGTCACTGGAGAACGTCTATATCAAGGCCGACAAGCAGAA
GAACGGCATCAAGGCGAACTTCAAGATCCGCCACAACATCGAGGACGGCGGCGTGCAGCTCGCCTACCAC
TACCAGCAGAACACCCCCATCGGCGACGGCCCCGTGCTGCTGCCCGACAACCACTACCTGAGCGTGCAGT
CCATACTTTCGAAAGACCCCAACGAGAAGCGCGATCACATGGTCCTGCTGGAGTTCGTGACCGCCGCCGG
GATCACTCTCGGCATGGACGAGCTGTACAAGTAAAAGCTTAAGTTTAAACCGCTGATCAGCCTCGACTGT
GCCTTCTAGTTGCCAGCCATCTGTTGTTTGCCCCTCCCCCGTGCCTTCCTTGACCCTGGAAGGTGCCACT
CCCACTGTCCTTTCCTAATAAAATGAGGAAATTGCATCGCATTGTCTGAGTAGGTGTCATTCTATTCTGG
GGGGTGGGGTGGGGCAGGACAGCAAGGGGGAGGATTGGGAAGACAATAGCAGGCATGCTGGGGATGCGGT
GGGCTCTATGGCTTCTGAGGCGGAAAGAACCAGCTGGGGCTCTAGGGGGTATCCCC
[124 nt withheld, positions 2507-2630]
C
[91 nt withheld, positions 2632-2722]
A
[49 nt withheld, positions 2724-2772]
CCTTTGACGTTGGAGTCCACGTTCTTT
[37 nt withheld, positions 2800-2836]
ACCCTATCTCGGTCTATTCTTTTGATTTATAAGGGATTTTGCCGATTTCGGCCTATTGGTTAAAAAATGA
GCTGATTTAACAAAAATTTAACGCGAATTAATTCTGTGGAATGTGTGTCAGTTAGGGTGTGGAAAGTCCC
CAGGCTCCCCAGCAGGCAGAAGTATGCAAAGCATGCATCTCAATTAGTCAGCAACCAGGTGTGGAAAGTC
CCCAGGCTCCCCAGCAGGCAGAAGTATGCAAAGCATGCATCTCAATTAGTCAGCAACCATAGTCCCGCCC
CTAACTCCGCCCATCCCGCCCCTAACTCCGCCCAGTTCCGCCCATTCTCCGCCCCATGGCTGACTAATTT
TTTTTATTTATGCAGAGGCCGAGGCCGCCTCTGCCTCTGAGCTATTCCAGAAGTAGTGAGGAGGCTTTTT
TGGAGGCCTAGGCTTTTGCAAAAAGCTCCCGGGAGCTTGTATATCCATTTTCGGATCTGATCAAGAGACA
GGATGAGGATCGTTTCGCATGATTGAACAAGATGGATTGCACGCAGGTTCTCCGGCCGCTTGGGTGGAGA
GGCTATTCGGCTATGACTGGGCACAACAGACAATCGGCTGCTCTGATGCCGCCGTGTTCCGGCTGTCAGC
GCAGGGGCGCCCGGTTCTTTTTGTCAAGACCGACCTGTCCGGTGCCCTGAATGAACTGCAGGACGAGGCA
GCGCGGCTATCGTGGCTGGCCACGACGGGCGTTCCTTGCGCAGCTGTGCTCGACGTTGTCACTGAAGCGG
GAAGGGACTGGCTGCTATTGGGCGAAGTGCCGGGGCAGGATCTCCTGTCATCTCACCTTGCTCCTGCCGA
GAAAGTATCCATCATGGCTGATGCAATGCGGCGGCTGCATACGCTTGATCCGGCTACCTGCCCATTCGAC
CACCAAGCGAAACATCGCATCGAGCGAGCACGTACTCGGATGGAAGCCGGTCTTGTCGATCAGGATGATC
TGGACGAAGAGCATCAGGGGCTCGCGCCAGCCGAACTGTTCGCCAGGCTCAAGGCGCGCATGCCCGACGG
CGAGGATCTCGTCGTGACCCATGGCGATGCCTGCTTGCCGAATATCATGGTGGAAAATGGCCGCTTTTCT
GGATTCATCGACTGTGGCCGGCTGGGTGTGGCGGACCGCTATCAGGACATAGCGTTGGCTACCCGTGATA
TTGCTGAAGAGCTTGGCGGCGAATGGGCTGACCGCTTCCTCGTGCTTTACGGTATCGCCGCTCCCGATTC
GCAGCGCATCGCCTTCTATCGCCTTCTTGACGAGTTCTTCTGAGCGGGACTCTGGGGTTCGAAATGACCG
ACCAAGCGACGCCCAACCTGCCATCACGAGATTTCGATTCCACCGCCGCCTTCTATGAAAGGTTGGGCTT
CGGAATCGTTTTCCGGGACGCCGGCTGGATGATCCTCCAGCGCGGGGATCTCATGCTGGAGTTCTTCGCC
CACCCCAACTTGTTTATTGCAGCTTATAATGGTTACAAATAAAGCAATAGCATCACAAATTTCACAAATA
AAGCATTTTTTTCACTGCATTCTAGTTGTGGTTTGTCCAAACTCATCAATGTATCTTATCATGTCTGTAT
ACCGTCGACCTCTAGCTAGAGCTTGGCGTAATCATGGTCATAGCTGTTTCCTGTGTGAAATTGTTATCCG
CTCACAATTCCACACAACATACGAGCCGGAAGCATAAAGTGTAAAGCCTGGGGTGCCTAATGAGTGAGCT
AACTCACATTAATTGCGTTGCGCTCACTGCCCGCTTTCCAGTCGGGAAACCTGTCGTGCCAGCTGCATTA
ATGAATCGGCCAACGCGCGGGGAGAGGCGGTTTGCGTATTGGGCGCTCTTCCGCTTCCTCGCTCACTGAC
TCGCTGCGCTCGGTCGTTCGGCTGCGGCGAGCGGTATCAGCTCACTCAAAGGCGGTAATACGGTTATCCA
CAGAATCAGGGGATAACGCAGGAAAGAACATGTGAGCAAAAGGCCAGCAAAAGGCCAGGAACCGTAAAAA
GGCCGCGTTGCTGGCGTTTTTCCATAGGCTCCGCCCCCCTGACGAGCATCACAAAAATCGACGCTCAAGT
CAGAGGTGGCGAAACCCGACAGGACTATAAAGATACCAGGCGTTTCCCCCTGGAAGCTCCCTCGTGCGCT
CTCCTGTTCCGACCCTGCCGCTTACCGGATACCTGTCCGCCTTTCTCCCTTCGGGAAGCGTGGCGCTTTC
TCATAGCTCACGCTGTAGGTATCTCAGTTCGGTGTAGGTCGTTCGCTCCAAGCTGGGCTGTGTGCACGAA
CCCCCCGTTCAGCCCGACCGCTGCGCCTTATCCGGTAACTATCGTCTTGAGTCCAACCCGGTAAGACACG
ACTTATCGCCACTGGCAGCAGCCACTGGTAACAGGATTAGCAGAGCGAGGTATGTAGGCGGTGCTACAGA
GTTCTTGAAGTGGTGGCCTAACTACGGCTACACTAGAAGAACAGTATTTGGTATCTGCGCTCTGCTGAAG
CCAGTTACCTTCGGAAAAAGAGTTGGTAGCTCTTGATCCGGCAAACAAACCACCGCTGGTAGCGGTGGTT
TTTTTGTTTGCAAGCAGCAGATTACGCGCAGAAAAAAAGGATCTCAAGAAGATCCTTTGATCTTTTCTAC
GGGGTCTGACGCTCAGTGGAACGAAAACTCACGTTAAGGGATTTTGGTCATGAGATTATCAAAAAGGATC
TTCACCTAGATCCTTTTAAATTAAAAATGAAGTTTTAAATCAATCTAAAGTATATATGAGTAAACTTGGT
CTGACAGTTACCAATGCTTAATCAGTGAGGCACCTATCTCAGCGATCTGTCTATTTCGTTCATCCATAGT
TGCCTGACTCCCCGTCGTGTAGATAACTACGATACGGGAGGGCTTACCATCTGGCCCCAGTGCTGCAATG
ATACCGCGAGACCCACGCTCACCGGCTCCAGATTTATCAGCAATAAACCAGCCAGCCGGAAGGGCCGAGC
GCAGAAGTGGTCCTGCAACTTTATCCGCCTCCATCCAGTCTATTAATTGTTGCCGGGAAGCTAGAGTAAG
TAGTTCGCCAGTTAATAGTTTGCGCAACGTTGTTGCCATTGCTACAGGCATCGTGGTGTCACGCTCGTCG
TTTGGTATGGCTTCATTCAGCTCCGGTTCCCAACGATCAAGGCGAGTTACATGATCCCCCATGTTGTGCA
AAAAAGCGGTTAGCTCCTTCGGTCCTCCGATCGTTGTCAGAAGTAAGTTGGCCGCAGTGTTATCACTCAT
GGTTATGGCAGCACTGCATAATTCTCTTACTGTCATGCCATCCGTAAGATGCTTTTCTGTGACTGGTGAG
TACTCAACCAAGTCATTCTGAGAATAGTGTATGCGGCGACCGAGTTGCTCTTGCCCGGCGTCAATACGGG
ATAATACCGCGCCACATAGCAGAACTTTAAAAGTGCTCATCATTGGAAAACGTTCTTCGGGGCGAAAACT
CTCAAGGATCTTACCGCTGTTGAGATCCAGTTCGATGTAACCCACTCGTGCACCCAACTGATCTTCAGCA
TCTTTTACTTTCACCAGCGTTTCTGGGTGAGCAAAAACAGGAAGGCAAAATGCCGCAAAAAAGGGAATAA
GGGCGACACGGAAATGTTGAATACTCATACTCTTCCTTTTTCAATATTATTGAAGCATTTATCAGGGTTA
TTGTCTCATGAGCGGATACATATTTGAATGTATTTAGAAAAATAAACAAATAGGGGTTCCGCGCACATTT
CCCCGAAAAGTGCCACCTGACGTCGACGGATCGGGAGATCTCCCGATCCCCTATGGTGCACTCTCAGTAC
AATCTGCTCTGATGCCGCATAGTTAAGCCAGTATCTGCTCCCTGCTTGTGTGTTGGAGGTCGCTGAGTAG
TGCGCGAGCAAAATTTAAGCTACAACAAGGCAAGGCTTGACCGACAATTGCATGAAGAATCTGCTTAGGG
TTAGGCGTTTTGCGCTGCTTCGCGATGTACGGGCCAGATATACGCGTT
